Addgene plasmid #50902: pcDNA3.1 Flag YFP hNKCC1 C723S (NT537)
Purpose: Expresses human NKCC1 C723S mutant with an N-terminal 3xFLAG-YFP tag in mammalian cells. cDNA is synthetic, containing convenient restriction sites.
Depositing lab: Biff Forbush. Depositing organization: Yale University.
Backbone
  Vector backbone: pcDNA 3.1 neo
  Backbone manufacturer: Life Technologies
  Backbone size w/o insert (bp): 5316
  Vector type: Mammalian Expression
  Selectable markers: Neomycin (select with G418)
Growth in bacteria
  Bacterial resistance: Ampicillin, 100 μg/mL
  Growth temperature: 37°C
  Growth strain: DH5alpha
  Copy number: High Copy
Gene/Insert
  Gene/Insert name: human NKCC1 (synthetic) (alt names: Slc12A2 (synthetic); Na-K-Cl cotransporter)
  Species: H. sapiens (human), Synthetic
  Insert size (bp): 4479
  Mutation: C723S in hNKCC1 in NT17
  Entrez Gene: SLC12A2 (a.k.a. BSC, BSC-2, BSC2, CCC1, KILQS, NKCC1, PPP1R141)
  Promoter: CMV
  Tag / fusion protein: 3x Flag (N terminal on insert); YFP (N terminal on insert)
  Cloning method: Restriction Enzyme; 5′ cloning site NheI (not destroyed); 3′ cloning site PmeI (not destroyed)
  Sequencing primers: 5′ CMV-F; 3′ BGH-rev
Terms and licenses: Academic/Nonprofit Terms; Industry Terms: Not Available to Industry
Depositor comments: Plasmid constructed from pcDNA3.1 Flag YFP hNKCC1 WT (NT17). See Addgene plasmid# 49085 (http://www.addgene.org/49085/) for plasmid map of wild-type construct.
How to cite: pcDNA3.1 Flag YFP hNKCC1 C723S (NT537) was a gift from Biff Forbush (Addgene plasmid # 50902 ; http://n2t.net/addgene:50902 ; RRID:Addgene_50902)
