[The description below was written by a language model from this plasmid's Addgene catalogue record, the feature table of its GenBank file and pLannotate feature annotations shown in this document.]
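Description:
pcDNA3.1 Flag YFP hNKCC1 C723S (NT537) is a mammalian expression plasmid of about 9.8 kb built on the pcDNA3.1 neo backbone. It is maintained in E. coli through a high-copy ColE1/pUC-type origin and the AmpR β-lactamase gene. An f1 origin is also present. For stable selection in mammalian cells, an SV40 early promoter drives the neomycin phosphotransferase gene, terminated by an SV40 poly(A) signal, which gives G418 resistance. The automated annotation also reports short fragments (ble, lacI, lac promoter/operator, bom, a truncated HIV-1 LTR match). These look like backbone remnants or incidental similarity hits rather than functional parts.

The payload is a single fusion open reading frame under the CMV immediate-early enhancer and promoter, ending at the bovine growth hormone polyadenylation signal. A T7 promoter lies just upstream of the coding region. The frame begins with a 3xFLAG epitope, continues into a yellow fluorescent protein that the feature table identifies as mCitrine, and then encodes human NKCC1 (SLC12A2), the Na-K-Cl cotransporter that carries out electroneutral ion transport and contributes to cell volume regulation. The cDNA is synthetic and was designed with convenient restriction sites. It sits between NheI and PmeI sites, both retained. The plasmid was derived from the corresponding wild-type construct and carries a cysteine-to-serine substitution at residue 723.

The N-terminal tags allow immunodetection or purification via FLAG and fluorescence imaging of the transporter. The record does not state why the C723S mutation was made. The accompanying GenBank record covers only an unannotated 899 bp portion, so the features described here come from the full-sequence annotation.
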