Features (pLannotate 1.2.2; 22 found; start..end, strand, type, name):
     31..96      +  CDS            3xFLAG: three tandem FLAG® epitope tags, followed by an enterokinase cleavage site
    109..822     +  CDS            mCitrine: mCitrine is a basic (constitutively fluorescent) yellow fluorescent protein published in 2001, derived from Aequorea victoria.
    829..4464    +  CDS            SLC12A2: S12A2_HUMAN - Also known as NKCC1. Experimental evidence at protein level: Swiss-Prot protein existence level 1. Cation-chloride cotransporter which mediates the electroneutral transport of chloride, potassium and/or sodium ions across the membrane. Plays a vital role in the regulation of ionic balance and cell volume. From Homo sapiens (Human).
   4501..4725    +  polyA_signal   bGH poly(A) signal: bovine growth hormone polyadenylation signal
   4729..4750    +  promoter       SV40 promoter (fragment): SV40 enhancer and early promoter
   4771..5199    +  rep_origin     f1 ori (sequence partly withheld): f1 bacteriophage origin of replication; arrow indicates direction of (+) strand synthesis
   5213..5542    +  promoter       SV40 promoter: SV40 enhancer and early promoter
   5609..6400    +  CDS            neo: KKA2_KLEPN - Also known as kan, nptII. Experimental evidence at protein level: Swiss-Prot protein existence level 1. Resistance to kanamycin, neomycin, paromomycin, ribostamycin, butirosin and gentamicin B. From Klebsiella pneumoniae.
   6424..6582    +  CDS            ble (fragment): BLE_KLEPN - Experimental evidence at protein level: Swiss-Prot protein existence level 1. Binding protein with a strong affinity to the bleomycin family of antibiotics. Binds to CL990; an antimitotic-antibiotic compound. From Klebsiella pneumoniae.
   6577..6698    +  polyA_signal   SV40 poly(A) signal: SV40 polyadenylation signal
   6771..6787    -  protein_bind   lac operator: The lac repressor binds to the lac operator to inhibit transcription in E. coli. This inhibition can be relieved by adding lactose or isopropyl-β-D-thiogalactopyranoside (IPTG). lac repressor encoded by lacI
   6795..6825    -  promoter       lac promoter: promoter for the E. coli lac operon
   6840..6861    -  protein_bind   CAP binding site: CAP binding activates transcription in the presence of cAMP. E. coli catabolite activator protein
   6874..6966    -  CDS            lacI (fragment): lac repressor; lacI; The lac repressor binds to the lac operator to inhibit transcription in E. coli. This inhibition can be relieved by adding lactose or isopropyl-β-D-thiogalactopyranoside (IPTG).
   7149..7734    -  rep_origin     ori: high-copy-number ColE1/pMB1/pBR322/pUC origin of replication
   7905..8765    -  CDS            AmpR: β-lactamase; bla; confers resistance to ampicillin, carbenicillin, and related antibiotics
   8766..8870    -  promoter       AmpR promoter: bla
   8929..8981    -  misc_feature   bom (fragment): basis of mobility region from pBR322
   9136..9515    +  enhancer       CMV enhancer: human cytomegalovirus immediate early enhancer
   9516..9719    +  promoter       CMV promoter: human cytomegalovirus (CMV) immediate early promoter
   9715..9748    +  LTR            5' LTR (truncated) (fragment): truncated 5' long terminal repeat (LTR) from HIV-1
   9764..9782    +  promoter       T7 promoter: promoter for bacteriophage T7 RNA polymerase
>Addgene plasmid #50902 | pcDNA3.1 Flag YFP hNKCC1 C723S (NT537) | depositor full sequence | sequence record 76375 | Full Sequence
GCTAGCCCGGGCACGGCCGCCACCATGGGAGACTACAAAGACCATGACGGTGATTATAAAGATCACGACA
TCGACTACAAGGATGACGATGACAAGGGTGACCCTACCGTCAGCAAGGGCGAGGAGCTGTTCACCGGGGT
GGTGCCCATCCTGGTCGAGCTGGACGGCGACGTAAACGGCCACAAGTTCAGCGTGTCCGGCGAGGGCGAG
GGCGATGCCACCTACGGCAAGCTGACCCTGAAGTTCATCTGCACCACCGGCAAGCTGCCCGTGCCCTGGC
CCACCCTCGTGACCACCTTCGGCTACGGCCTGATGTGCTTCGCCCGCTACCCCGACCACATGAAGCAGCA
CGACTTCTTCAAGTCCGCCATGCCCGAAGGCTACGTCCAGGAGCGCACCATCTTCTTCAAGGACGACGGC
AACTACAAGACCCGCGCCGAGGTGAAGTTCGAGGGCGACACCCTGGTGAACCGCATCGAGCTGAAGGGCA
TCGACTTCAAGGAGGACGGCAACATCCTAGGGCACAAGCTGGAGTACAACTACAACAGCCACAACGTTTA
TATCATGGCCGACAAGCAGAAGAACGGCATCAAGGTGAACTTCAAGATCCGCCACAACATCGAGGACGGC
AGCGTGCAGCTCGCCGACCACTACCAGCAGAACACCCCCATCGGCGACGGCCCCGTGCTGCTGCCCGACA
ACCACTACCTGAGCTACCAGTCCAAACTGAGCAAAGACCCCAACGAGAAGCGCGATCACATGGTCCTGCT
GGAGTTCGTGACCGCCGCCGGGATCACTCTCGGCATGGACGAGCTCTACAAGGGTGACCTGGAGCCGAGG
CCCACGGCTCCTAGCTCCGGCGCGCCAGGCCTCGCCGGAGTCGGCGAAACGCCGAGCGCCGCTGCGCTGG
CCGCAGCCAGGGTGGAACTGCCCGGAACCGCTGTGCCCTCGGTGCCGGAGGATGCTGCGCCCGCGAGCCG
GGACGGGGGCGGGGTCCGCGATGAGGGACCAGCCGCCGCCGGTGACGGCCTGGGCAGACCCTTGGGGCCT
ACCCCGAGCCAGAGCCGTTTCCAGGTGGACCTCGTTTCCGAGAACGCAGGGCGGGCTGCTGCTGCGGCGG
CGGCGGCTGCTGCGGCCGCCGCCGCTGCTGGTGCCGGGGCGGGGGCCAAGCAGACTCCTGCCGACGGGGA
AGCCAGCGGCGAGAGCGAGCCAGCTAAAGGCAGCGAGGAAGCCAAAGGCCGCTTCCGCGTTAACTTCGTA
GATCCTGCTGCCAGCTCGTCCGCAGAAGATAGCCTGTCAGATGCCGCCGGGGTCGGAGTCGATGGACCCA
ACGTGAGCTTCCAGAACGGCGGGGACACGGTACTGAGCGAGGGCAGCAGCCTCCATTCCGGTGGCGGCGG
CGGCTCCGGCCACCACCAGCACTACTATTATGATACCCACACCAACACCTACTATCTGCGCACCTTCGGC
CACAACACAATGGACGCGGTACCCAGGATCGACCACTACCGGCACACAGCCGCGCAGCTCGGCGAGAAGC
TGCTCCGGCCTAGCCTGGCCGAGCTGCATGACGAGCTGGAAAAGGAACCTTTTGAGGATGGCTTTGCAAA
TGGGGAAGAAAGCACTCCAACACGTGATGCTGTGGTCACGTACACGGCCGAAAGTAAAGGAGTCGTGAAG
TTTGGCTGGATCAAGGGTGTACTAGTACGTTGTATGTTAAACATTTGGGGTGTGATGCTTTTCATTCGTC
TCTCATGGATTGTGGGACAAGCTGGAATTGGTCTATCAGTCCTTGTAATAATGATGGCTACTGTTGTGAC
AACTATCACAGGATTGTCCACTAGCGCCATCGCAACTAATGGATTTGTAAGGGGAGGCGGCGCATATTAT
TTAATATCTAGAAGTCTAGGGCCTGAATTTGGTGGTGCCATTGGTCTAATCTTCGCCTTTGCCAACGCTG
TTGCTGTTGCTATGTATGTGGTTGGATTTGCAGAAACCGTGGTGGAGTTGCTGAAAGAACATTCCATTCT
TATGATAGATGAAATCAATGACATCCGGATTATTGGAGCCATTACAGTCGTGATTCTTTTAGGTATCTCA
GTAGCCGGTATGGAGTGGGAAGCAAAAGCTCAGATTGTTCTTTTGGTGATCCTACTTCTTGCTATTGGTG
ATTTCGTCATAGGAACATTTATCCCACTCGAGAGCAAGAAGCCAAAAGGGTTTTTTGGCTATAAATCTGA
AATCTTTAATGAGAACTTTGGCCCCGATTTTCGAGAAGAAGAAACTTTCTTTTCTGTATTTGCCATCTTT
TTTCCTGCTGCAACTGGAATTCTGGCTGGCGCAAATATCTCAGGTGATCTTGCAGATCCTCAGTCAGCCA
TACCCAAAGGAACACTCCTAGCCATTTTAATTACTACATTGGTTTATGTAGGAATTGCCGTGTCTGTAGG
TTCTTGTGTCGTACGCGATGCCACTGGTAATGTTAATGACACTATCGTAACAGAGCTAACAAACTGTACT
AGCGCAGCCTGCAAATTAAACTTTGATTTTTCATCTTGTGAATCCAGTCCTTGTAGCTACGGCCTAATGA
ACAACTTTCAGGTAATGAGTATGGTGTCAGGATTTACACCACTAATTTCCGCGGGCATATTCTCTGCCAC
TCTTTCTAGCGCATTAGCATCCCTAGTGAGTGCTCCCAAGATATTTCAGGCCCTATGTAAAGACAACATC
TACCCCGCTTTCCAGATGTTTGCTAAAGGTTATGGGAAAAATAATGAGCCATTACGTGGCTACATCTTAA
CATTCTTAATTGCACTTGGATTCATCTTAATTGCCGAACTGAATGTTATTGCACCAATTATCTCAAACTT
CTTCCTTGCCAGCTATGCCCTCATCAATTTTTCAGTATTCCATGCTTCACTGGCAAAAAGCCCAGGATGG
CGACCGGCATTTAAATACTACAATATGTGGATCTCACTTCTTGGAGCAATTCTTTCTTGCATAGTAATGT
TCGTCATTAACTGGTGGGCTGCTTTGCTAACCTACGTGATAGTCCTTGGTCTCTATATTTATGTTACCTA
CAAAAAACCCGATGTGAATTGGGGATCCTCTACACAAGCCCTGACTTACCTCAATGCCCTGCAACATAGT
ATTAGGCTTTCTGGCGTGGAGGACCATGTGAAAAACTTTAGGCCACAGTGTCTTGTTATGACAGGAGCGC
CAAACTCACGGCCGGCCTTACTTCATCTTGTTCACGATTTCACAAAAAATGTTGGTTTGATGATCTGTGG
ACACGTACACATGGGACCACGCAGACAAGCCATGAAAGAAATGTCCATCGACCAAGCCAAATATCAGCGC
TGGCTTATTAAGAACAAAATGAAGGCTTTTTATGCACCAGTACATGCAGATGACCTCAGAGAAGGGGCCC
AATACTTGATGCAGGCTGCTGGCCTGGGCCGTATGAAGCCAAACACACTAGTCCTTGGATTTAAGAAAGA
TTGGTTGCAAGCAGATATGAGGGATGTGGATATGTACATAAACTTATTTCACGATGCTTTTGACATACAA
TATGGCGTAGTGGTTATTCGCCTAAAAGAAGGTCTGGATATTAGTCACCTGCAGGGACAAGAAGAATTAT
TGTCATCACAAGAGAAATCTCCTGGCACCAAGGATGTCGTAGTAAGTGTGGAATATAGTAAAAAGTCCGA
TTTAGATACTTCGAAACCCCTCAGTGAAAAACCAATTACCCATAAAGTCGAGGAAGAAGATGGCAAGACT
GCAACTCAACCACTGTTGAAAAAAGAATCCAAAGGCCCTATTGTGCCTTTGAATGTAGCTGACCAAAAGC
TTCTTGAAGCTAGTACACAGTTTCAGAAAAAACAAGGAAAGAATACTATTGATGTCTGGTGGCTTTTTGA
TGACGGAGGTCTGACCTTATTGATACCTTACCTTCTGACGACCAAGAAAAAATGGAAAGACTGTAAGATC
AGAGTATTCATTGGTGGAAAGATAAACAGAATAGACCATGACCGGAGAGCGATGGCTACTTTACTGAGCA
AGTTCAGAATCGATTTTTCTGACATCATGGTTCTAGGAGACATCAATACCAAACCAAAGAAAGAAAACAT
TATAGCTTTCGAGGAAATCATTGAGCCATACAGACTTCACGAAGATGATAAAGAGCAAGATATCGCAGAT
AAAATGAAAGAAGATGAACCCTGGCGAATAACAGATAATGAATTGGAGCTGTATAAGACCAAGACATACC
GGCAGATCAGGTTAAATGAGTTATTAAAGGAACATTCAAGCACAGCTAACATTATTGTGATGAGTTTACC
GGTCGCACGAAAGGGTGCCGTTTCTAGTGCTCTCTACATGGCATGGTTAGAAGCACTATCTAAGGATCTA
CCACCAATCCTACTAGTTCGTGGGAATCATCAGAGTGTCCTTACCTTCTATTCATAATTAATTAAGTTTA
AACCCGCTGATCAGCCTCGACTGTGCCTTCTAGTTGCCAGCCATCTGTTGTTTGCCCCTCCCCCGTGCCT
TCCTTGACCCTGGAAGGTGCCACTCCCACTGTCCTTTCCTAATAAAATGAGGAAATTGCATCGCATTGTC
TGAGTAGGTGTCATTCTATTCTGGGGGGTGGGGTGGGGCAGGACAGCAAGGGGGAGGATTGGGAAGACAA
TAGCAGGCATGCTGGGGATGCGGTGGGCTCTATGGCTTCTGAGGCGGAAAGAACCAGCTGGGGCTCTAGG
GGGTATCCCC
[124 nt withheld, positions 4771-4894]
C
[91 nt withheld, positions 4896-4986]
A
[49 nt withheld, positions 4988-5036]
CCTTTGACGTTGGAGTCCACGTTCTTT
[37 nt withheld, positions 5064-5100]
ACCCTATCTCGGTCTATTCTTTTGATTTATAAGGGATTTTGCCGATTTCGGCCTATTGGTTAAAAAATGA
GCTGATTTAACAAAAATTTAACGCGAATTAATTCTGTGGAATGTGTGTCAGTTAGGGTGTGGAAAGTCCC
CAGGCTCCCCAGCAGGCAGAAGTATGCAAAGCATGCATCTCAATTAGTCAGCAACCAGGTGTGGAAAGTC
CCCAGGCTCCCCAGCAGGCAGAAGTATGCAAAGCATGCATCTCAATTAGTCAGCAACCATAGTCCCGCCC
CTAACTCCGCCCATCCCGCCCCTAACTCCGCCCAGTTCCGCCCATTCTCCGCCCCATGGCTGACTAATTT
TTTTTATTTATGCAGAGGCCGAGGCCGCCTCTGCCTCTGAGCTATTCCAGAAGTAGTGAGGAGGCTTTTT
TGGAGGCCTAGGCTTTTGCAAAAAGCTCCCGGGAGCTTGTATATCCATTTTCGGATCTGATCAAGAGACA
GGATGAGGATCGTTTCGCATGATTGAACAAGATGGATTGCACGCAGGTTCTCCGGCCGCTTGGGTGGAGA
GGCTATTCGGCTATGACTGGGCACAACAGACAATCGGCTGCTCTGATGCCGCCGTGTTCCGGCTGTCAGC
GCAGGGGCGCCCGGTTCTTTTTGTCAAGACCGACCTGTCCGGTGCCCTGAATGAACTGCAGGACGAGGCA
GCGCGGCTATCGTGGCTGGCCACGACGGGCGTTCCTTGCGCAGCTGTGCTCGACGTTGTCACTGAAGCGG
GAAGGGACTGGCTGCTATTGGGCGAAGTGCCGGGGCAGGATCTCCTGTCATCTCACCTTGCTCCTGCCGA
GAAAGTATCCATCATGGCTGATGCAATGCGGCGGCTGCATACGCTTGATCCGGCTACCTGCCCATTCGAC
CACCAAGCGAAACATCGCATCGAGCGAGCACGTACTCGGATGGAAGCCGGTCTTGTCGATCAGGATGATC
TGGACGAAGAGCATCAGGGGCTCGCGCCAGCCGAACTGTTCGCCAGGCTCAAGGCGCGCATGCCCGACGG
CGAGGATCTCGTCGTGACCCATGGCGATGCCTGCTTGCCGAATATCATGGTGGAAAATGGCCGCTTTTCT
GGATTCATCGACTGTGGCCGGCTGGGTGTGGCGGACCGCTATCAGGACATAGCGTTGGCTACCCGTGATA
TTGCTGAAGAGCTTGGCGGCGAATGGGCTGACCGCTTCCTCGTGCTTTACGGTATCGCCGCTCCCGATTC
GCAGCGCATCGCCTTCTATCGCCTTCTTGACGAGTTCTTCTGAGCGGGACTCTGGGGTTCGAAATGACCG
ACCAAGCGACGCCCAACCTGCCATCACGAGATTTCGATTCCACCGCCGCCTTCTATGAAAGGTTGGGCTT
CGGAATCGTTTTCCGGGACGCCGGCTGGATGATCCTCCAGCGCGGGGATCTCATGCTGGAGTTCTTCGCC
CACCCCAACTTGTTTATTGCAGCTTATAATGGTTACAAATAAAGCAATAGCATCACAAATTTCACAAATA
AAGCATTTTTTTCACTGCATTCTAGTTGTGGTTTGTCCAAACTCATCAATGTATCTTATCATGTCTGTAT
ACCGTCGACCTCTAGCTAGAGCTTGGCGTAATCATGGTCATAGCTGTTTCCTGTGTGAAATTGTTATCCG
CTCACAATTCCACACAACATACGAGCCGGAAGCATAAAGTGTAAAGCCTGGGGTGCCTAATGAGTGAGCT
AACTCACATTAATTGCGTTGCGCTCACTGCCCGCTTTCCAGTCGGGAAACCTGTCGTGCCAGCTGCATTA
ATGAATCGGCCAACGCGCGGGGAGAGGCGGTTTGCGTATTGGGCGCTCTTCCGCTTCCTCGCTCACTGAC
TCGCTGCGCTCGGTCGTTCGGCTGCGGCGAGCGGTATCAGCTCACTCAAAGGCGGTAATACGGTTATCCA
CAGAATCAGGGGATAACGCAGGAAAGAACATGTGAGCAAAAGGCCAGCAAAAGGCCAGGAACCGTAAAAA
GGCCGCGTTGCTGGCGTTTTTCCATAGGCTCCGCCCCCCTGACGAGCATCACAAAAATCGACGCTCAAGT
CAGAGGTGGCGAAACCCGACAGGACTATAAAGATACCAGGCGTTTCCCCCTGGAAGCTCCCTCGTGCGCT
CTCCTGTTCCGACCCTGCCGCTTACCGGATACCTGTCCGCCTTTCTCCCTTCGGGAAGCGTGGCGCTTTC
TCATAGCTCACGCTGTAGGTATCTCAGTTCGGTGTAGGTCGTTCGCTCCAAGCTGGGCTGTGTGCACGAA
CCCCCCGTTCAGCCCGACCGCTGCGCCTTATCCGGTAACTATCGTCTTGAGTCCAACCCGGTAAGACACG
ACTTATCGCCACTGGCAGCAGCCACTGGTAACAGGATTAGCAGAGCGAGGTATGTAGGCGGTGCTACAGA
GTTCTTGAAGTGGTGGCCTAACTACGGCTACACTAGAAGAACAGTATTTGGTATCTGCGCTCTGCTGAAG
CCAGTTACCTTCGGAAAAAGAGTTGGTAGCTCTTGATCCGGCAAACAAACCACCGCTGGTAGCGGTTTTT
TTGTTTGCAAGCAGCAGATTACGCGCAGAAAAAAAGGATCTCAAGAAGATCCTTTGATCTTTTCTACGGG
GTCTGACGCTCAGTGGAACGAAAACTCACGTTAAGGGATTTTGGTCATGAGATTATCAAAAAGGATCTTC
ACCTAGATCCTTTTAAATTAAAAATGAAGTTTTAAATCAATCTAAAGTATATATGAGTAAACTTGGTCTG
ACAGTTACCAATGCTTAATCAGTGAGGCACCTATCTCAGCGATCTGTCTATTTCGTTCATCCATAGTTGC
CTGACTCCCCGTCGTGTAGATAACTACGATACGGGAGGGCTTACCATCTGGCCCCAGTGCTGCAATGATA
CCGCGAGACCCACGCTCACCGGCTCCAGATTTATCAGCAATAAACCAGCCAGCCGGAAGGGCCGAGCGCA
GAAGTGGTCCTGCAACTTTATCCGCCTCCATCCAGTCTATTAATTGTTGCCGGGAAGCTAGAGTAAGTAG
TTCGCCAGTTAATAGTTTGCGCAACGTTGTTGCCATTGCTACAGGCATCGTGGTGTCACGCTCGTCGTTT
GGTATGGCTTCATTCAGCTCCGGTTCCCAACGATCAAGGCGAGTTACATGATCCCCCATGTTGTGCAAAA
AAGCGGTTAGCTCCTTCGGTCCTCCGATCGTTGTCAGAAGTAAGTTGGCCGCAGTGTTATCACTCATGGT
TATGGCAGCACTGCATAATTCTCTTACTGTCATGCCATCCGTAAGATGCTTTTCTGTGACTGGTGAGTAC
TCAACCAAGTCATTCTGAGAATAGTGTATGCGGCGACCGAGTTGCTCTTGCCCGGCGTCAATACGGGATA
ATACCGCGCCACATAGCAGAACTTTAAAAGTGCTCATCATTGGAAAACGTTCTTCGGGGCGAAAACTCTC
AAGGATCTTACCGCTGTTGAGATCCAGTTCGATGTAACCCACTCGTGCACCCAACTGATCTTCAGCATCT
TTTACTTTCACCAGCGTTTCTGGGTGAGCAAAAACAGGAAGGCAAAATGCCGCAAAAAAGGGAATAAGGG
CGACACGGAAATGTTGAATACTCATACTCTTCCTTTTTCAATATTATTGAAGCATTTATCAGGGTTATTG
TCTCATGAGCGGATACATATTTGAATGTATTTAGAAAAATAAACAAATAGGGGTTCCGCGCACATTTCCC
CGAAAAGTGCCACCTGACGTCGACGGATCGGGAGATCTCCCGATCCCCTATGGTGCACTCTCAGTACAAT
CTGCTCTGATGCCGCATAGTTAAGCCAGTATCTGCTCCCTGCTTGTGTGTTGGAGGTCGCTGAGTAGTGC
GCGAGCAAAATTTAAGCTACAACAAGGCAAGGCTTGACCGACAATTGCATGAAGAATCTGCTTAGGGTTA
GGCGTTTTGCGCTGCTTCGCGATGTACGGGCCAGATATACGCGTTGACATTGATTATTGACTAGTTATTA
ATAGTAATCAATTACGGGGTCATTAGTTCATAGCCCATATATGGAGTTCCGCGTTACATAACTTACGGTA
AATGGCCCGCCTGGCTGACCGCCCAACGACCCCCGCCCATTGACGTCAATAATGACGTATGTTCCCATAG
TAACGCCAATAGGGACTTTCCATTGACGTCAATGGGTGGAGTATTTACGGTAAACTGCCCACTTGGCAGT
ACATCAAGTGTATCATATGCCAAGTACGCCCCCTATTGACGTCAATGACGGTAAATGGCCCGCCTGGCAT
TATGCCCAGTACATGACCTTATGGGACTTTCCTACTTGGCAGTACATCTACGTATTAGTCATCGCTATTA
CCATGGTGATGCGGTTTTGGCAGTACATCAATGGGCGTGGATAGCGGTTTGACTCACGGGGATTTCCAAG
TCTCCACCCCATTGACGTCAATGGGAGTTTGTTTTGGCACCAAAATCAACGGGACTTTCCAAAATGTCGT
AACAACTCCGCCCCATTGACGCAAATGGGCGGTAGGCGTGTACGGTGGGAGGTCTATATAAGCAGAGCTC
TCTGGCTAACTAGAGAACCCACTGCTTACTGGCTTATCGAAATTAATACGACTCACTATAGGGAGACCCA
AGCTG
