LOCUS       Exported 899 bp ds-DNA linear SYN 15-JUN-2021
DEFINITION  Expresses human NKCC1 C723S mutant with an N-terminal 3xFLAG-YFP tag
            in mammalian cells. cDNA is synthetic, containing convenient
            restriction sites..
ACCESSION   .
VERSION     .
KEYWORDS    pcDNA3.1 Flag YFP hNKCC1 C723S (NT537)
SOURCE      synthetic DNA construct
  ORGANISM  synthetic DNA construct
REFERENCE   1 (bases 1 to 899)
  TITLE     Forbush Lab human NKCC1 NT clones
  JOURNAL   Unpublished
REFERENCE   2 (bases 1 to 899)
  AUTHORS   .
  TITLE     Direct Submission
  JOURNAL   Exported Jun 15, 2021 from SnapGene Server 1.1.58
            http://www.snapgene.com
FEATURES             Location/Qualifiers
     source          1..899
                     /organism="synthetic DNA construct"
                     /mol_type="other DNA"
ORIGIN
        1 cgtgtccaca gatcatcaaa ccaacatttt ttgtgaaatc gtgaacaaga tgaagtaagg
       61 ccggccgtga gtttggcgct cctgtcataa caagacactg tggcctaaag tttttcacat
      121 ggtcctccac gccagaaagc ctaatactat gttgcagggc attgaggtaa gtcagggctt
      181 gtgtagagga tccccaattc acatcgggtt ttttgtaggt aacataaata tagagaccaa
      241 ggactatcac gtaggttagc aaagcagccc accagttaat gacgaacatt actatgcaag
      301 aaagaattgc tccaagaagt gagatccaca tattgtagta tttaaatgcc ggtcgccatc
      361 ctgggctttt tgccagtgaa gcatggaata ctgaaaaatt gatgagggca tagctggcaa
      421 ggaagaagtt tgagataatt ggtgcaataa cattcagttc ggcaattaag atgaatccaa
      481 gtgcaattaa gaatgttaag atgtagccac gtaatggctc attatttttc ccataacctt
      541 tagcaaacat ctggaaagcg gggtagatgt tgtctttaca tagggcctga aatatcttgg
      601 gagcactcac tagggatgct aatgcgctag aaagagtggc agagaatatg cccgcggaaa
      661 ttagtggtgt aaatcctgac accatactca ttacctgaaa gttgttcatt aggccgtagc
      721 tacaaggact ggattcacaa gatgaaaaat caaagtttaa tttgcaggct gcgctagtac
      781 agtttgttag ctctgttacg atagtgtcat taacattacc agtggcatcg cgtacgacac
      841 aagaacctac agacacggca attcctacat aaaccaatgt agtaattaaa atggctagg
//
