>Addgene plasmid #50902 | pcDNA3.1 Flag YFP hNKCC1 C723S (NT537) | addgene partial sequence | sequence record 78685 | CMV-F 5'-CGCAAATGGGCGGTAGGCGTG-3'
AGCTCTCTGGCTAACTAGAGAACCCACTGCTTACTGGCTTATCGAAATTAATACGACTCACTATAGGGAG
ACCCAAGCTGGCTAGCCCGGGCACGGCCGCCACCATGGGAGACTACAAAGACCATGACGGTGATTATAAA
GATCACGACATCGACTACAAGGATGACGATGACAAGGGTGACCCTACCGTCAGCAAGGGCGAGGAGCTGT
TCACCGGGGTGGTGCCCATCCTGGTCGAGCTGGACGGCGACGTAAACGGCCACAAGTTCAGCGTGTCCGG
CGAGGGCGAGGGCGATGCCACCTACGGCAAGCTGACCCTGAAGTTCATCTGCACCACCGGCAAGCTGCCC
GTGCCCTGGCCCACCCTCGTGACCACCTTCGGCTACGGCCTGATGTGCTTCGCCCGCTACCCCGACCACA
TGAAGCAGCACGACTTCTTCAAGTCCGCCATGCCCGAAGGCTACGTCCAGGAGCGCACCATCTTCTTCAA
GGACGACGGCAACTACAAGACCCGCGCCGAGGTGAAGTTCGAGGGCGACACCCTGGTGAACCGCATCGAG
CTGAAGGGCATCGACTTCAAGGAGGACGGCAACATCCTAGGGCACAAGCTGGAGTACAACTACAACAGCC
ACAACGTTTATATCATGGCCGACAAGCAGAAGAACGGCATCAAGGTGAACTTCAAGATCCGCCACAACAT
CGAGGACGGCAGCGTGCAGCTCGCCGACCACTACCAGCAGAACACCCCCATCGGCGACGGCCCCGTGCTG
CTGCCCGACAACCACTACCTGAGCTACCAGTCCAAACTGAGCAAAGACCCCAACGAGAAGCGCGATCACA
TGGTCCTGCTGGAGTTCGTGACCGCCGCCGGGATCACTCTCGGCATGGACGA
